>Addgene plasmid #84254 | pSLQ2853-3 pHR: U6-Sasgv2CXCR4-1 CMV-EGFP | depositor full sequence | sequence record 161107 | pSLQ2853-3 pHR: U6-Sasgv2CXCR4-1 CMV-EGFP sequence 7648 bps
GCTTAAGCGGTCGACGGATCGGGAGATCTCCCGATCCCCTATGGTGCACTCTCAGTACAATCTGCTCTGA
TGCCGCATAGTTAAGCCAGTATCTGCTCCCTGCTTGTGTGTTGGAGGTCGCTGAGTAGTGCGCGAGCAAA
ATTTAAGCTACAACAAGGCAAGGCTTGACCGACAATTGCATGAAGAATCTGCTTAGGGTTAGGCGTTTTG
CGCTGCTTCGCGATGTACGGGCCAGATATACGCGTTGACATTGATTATTGACTAGTTATTAATAGTAATC
AATTACGGGGTCATTAGTTCATAGCCCATATATGGAGTTCCGCGTTACATAACTTACGGTAAATGGCCCG
CCTGGCTGACCGCCCAACGACCCCCGCCCATTGACGTCAATAATGACGTATGTTCCCATAGTAACGCCAA
TAGGGACTTTCCATTGACGTCAATGGGTGGAGTATTTACGGTAAACTGCCCACTTGGCAGTACATCAAGT
GTATCATATGCCAAGTACGCCCCCTATTGACGTCAATGACGGTAAATGGCCCGCCTGGCATTATGCCCAG
TACATGACCTTATGGGACTTTCCTACTTGGCAGTACATCTACGTATTAGTCATCGCTATTACCATGGTGA
TGCGGTTTTGGCAGTACATCAATGGGCGTGGATAGCGGTTTGACTCACGGGGATTTCCAAGTCTCCACCC
CATTGACGTCAATGGGAGTTTGTTTTGGCACCAAAATCAACGGGACTTTCCAAAATGTCGTAACAACTCC
GCCCCATTGACGCAAATGGGCGGTAGGCGTGTACGGTGGGAGGTCTATATAAGCAGCGCGTTTTGCCTGT
ACTGGGTCTCTCTGGTTAGACCAGATCTGAGCCTGGGAGCTCTCTGGCTAACTAGGGAACCCACTGCTTA
AGCCTCAATAAAGCTTGCCTTGAGTGCTTCAAGTAGTGTGTGCCCGTCTGTTGTGTGACTCTGGTAACTA
GAGATCCCTCAGACCCTTTTAGTCAGTGTGGAAAATCTCTAGCAGTGGCGCCCGAACAGGGACTTGAAAG
CGAAAGGGAAACCAGAGGAGCTCTCTCGACGCAGGACTCGGCTTGCTGAAGCGCGCACGGCAAGAGGCGA
GGGGCGGCGACTGGTGAGTACGCCAAAAATTTTGACTAGCGGAGGCTAGAAGGAGAGAGATGGGTGCGAG
AGCGTCAGTATTAAGCGGGGGAGAATTAGATCGCGATGGGAAAAAATTCGGTTAAGGCCAGGGGGAAAGA
AAAAATATAAATTAAAACATATAGTATGGGCAAGCAGGGAGCTAGAACGATTCGCAGTTAATCCTGGCCT
GTTAGAAACATCAGAAGGCTGTAGACAAATACTGGGACAGCTACAACCATCCCTTCAGACAGGATCAGAA
GAACTTAGATCATTATATAATACAGTAGCAACCCTCTATTGTGTGCATCAAAGGATAGAGATAAAAGACA
CCAAGGAAGCTTTAGACAAGATAGAGGAAGAGCAAAACAAAAGTAAGACCACCGCACAGCAAGCGGCCGG
CCGCGCTGATCTTCAGACCTGGAGGAGGAGATATGAGGGACAATTGGAGAAGTGAATTATATAAATATAA
AGTAGTAAAAATTGAACCATTAGGAGTAGCACCCACCAAGGCAAAGAGAAGAGTGGTGCAGAGAGAAAAA
AGAGCAGTGGGAATAGGAGCTTTGTTCCTTGGGTTCTTGGGAGCAGCAGGAAGCACTATGGGCGCAGCGT
CAATGACGCTGACGGTACAGGCCAGACAATTATTGTCTGGTATAGTGCAGCAGCAGAACAATTTGCTGAG
GGCTATTGAGGCGCAACAGCATCTGTTGCAACTCACAGTCTGGGGCATCAAGCAGCTCCAGGCAAGAATC
CTGGCTGTGGAAAGATACCTAAAGGATCAACAGCTCCTGGGGATTTGGGGTTGCTCTGGAAAACTCATTT
GCACCACTGCTGTGCCTTGGAATGCTAGTTGGAGTAATAAATCTCTGGAACAGATTTGGAATCACACGAC
CTGGATGGAGTGGGACAGAGAAATTAACAATTACACAAGCTTAATACACTCCTTAATTGAAGAATCGCAA
AACCAGCAAGAAAAGAATGAACAAGAATTATTGGAATTAGATAAATGGGCAAGTTTGTGGAATTGGTTTA
ACATAACAAATTGGCTGTGGTATATAAAATTATTCATAATGATAGTAGGAGGCTTGGTAGGTTTAAGAAT
AGTTTTTGCTGTACTTTCTATAGTGAATAGAGTTAGGCAGGGATATTCACCATTATCGTTTCAGACCCAC
CTCCCAACCCCGAGGGGACCCGACAGGCCCGAAGGAATAGAAGAAGAAGGTGGAGAGAGAGACAGAGACA
GATCCATTCGATTAGTGAACGGATCGGCACTGCGTGCGCCAATTCTGCAGACAAATGGCAGTATTCATCC
ACAATTTTAAAAGAAAAGGGGGGATTGGGGGGTACAGTGCAGGGGAAAGAATAGTAGACATAATAGCAAC
AGACATACAAACTAAAGAATTACAAAAACAAATTACAAAAATTCAAAATTTTCGGGTTTATTACAGGGAC
AGCAGAGATCCAGTTTGGTTAGTACCGGGCCCGCTCTAGAGATCCGACGCGCCATCTCTAGGCCCGCGCC
GGCCCCCTCGCACGGACTTGTGGGAGAAGCTCGGCTACTCCCCTGCCCCGGTTAATTTGCATATAATATT
TCCTAGTAACTATAGAGGCTTAATGTGCGATAAAAGACAGATAATCTGTTCTTTTTAATACTAGCTACAT
TTTACATGATAGGCTTGGATTTCTATAACTTCGTATAGCATACATTATACGAAGTTATAAACAGCACAAA
AGGAAACTCACCCTAACTGTAAAGTAATTGTGTGTTTTGAGACTATAAGTATCCCTTGGAGAACCACCTT
GTTGGCAGACGCGAGGAAGGAGGGCGCGTTATAGTACTCTGGAAACAGAATCTACTATAACAAGGCAAAA
TGCCGTGTTTATCTCGTCAACTTGTTGGCGAGATTTTTTTCTCGAGTACTAGGATCCATTAGGCGGCCGC
GTGGATAACCGTATTACCGCCATGCATTAGTTATTAATAGTAATCAATTACGGGGTCATTAGTTCATAGC
CCATATATGGAGTTCCGCGTTACATAACTTACGGTAAATGGCCCGCCTGGCTGACCGCCCAACGACCCCC
GCCCATTGACGTCAATAATGACGTATGTTCCCATAGTAACGCCAATAGGGACTTTCCATTGACGTCAATG
GGTGGAGTATTTACGGTAAACTGCCCACTTGGCAGTACATCAAGTGTATCATATGCCAAGTACGCCCCCT
ATTGACGTCAATGACGGTAAATGGCCCGCCTGGCATTATGCCCAGTACATGACCTTATGGGACTTTCCTA
CTTGGCAGTACATCTACGTATTAGTCATCGCTATTACCATGGTGATGCGGTTTTGGCAGTACATCAATGG
GCGTGGATAGCGGTTTGACTCACGGGGATTTCCAAGTCTCCACCCCATTGACGTCAATGGGAGTTTGTTT
TGGCACCAAAATCAACGGGACTTTCCAAAATGTCGTAACAACTCCGCCCCATTGACGCAAATGGGCGGTA
GGCGTGTACGGTGGGAGGTCTATATAAGCAGAGCTGGTTTAGTGAACCGTCAGATCCGCTAGCCCACCAT
GGTGAGCAAGGGCGAGGAGCTGTTCACCGGGGTGGTGCCCATCCTGGTCGAGCTGGACGGCGACGTAAAC
GGCCACAAGTTCAGCGTGTCTGGCGAGGGCGAGGGCGATGCCACCTACGGCAAGCTGACCCTGAAGTTCA
TCTGCACCACCGGCAAGCTGCCCGTGCCCTGGCCCACCCTCGTGACCACCCTGACCTACGGCGTGCAGTG
CTTCAGCCGCTACCCCGACCACATGAAGCAGCACGACTTCTTCAAGTCCGCCATGCCCGAAGGCTACGTC
CAGGAGCGCACCATCTTCTTCAAGGACGACGGCAACTACAAGACCCGCGCCGAGGTGAAGTTCGAGGGCG
ACACCCTGGTGAACCGCATCGAGCTGAAGGGCATCGACTTCAAGGAGGACGGCAACATCCTGGGGCACAA
GCTGGAGTACAACTACAACAGCCACAACGTCTATATCATGGCCGACAAGCAGAAGAACGGCATCAAGGCG
AACTTCAAGATCCGCCACAACATCGAGGACGGCAGCGTGCAGCTCGCCGACCACTACCAGCAGAACACCC
CCATCGGCGACGGCCCCGTGCTGCTGCCCGACAACCACTACCTGAGCACCCAGTCCGCCCTGAGCAAAGA
CCCCAACGAGAAGCGCGATCACATGGTCCTGCTGGAGTTCGTGACCGCCGCCGGGATCACTCTCGGCATG
GACGAGCTGTACAAGTAAGAATTCGTCGAGGGACCTAATAACTTCGTATAGCATACATTATACGAAGTTA
TACATGTTTAAGGGTTCCGGTTCCACTAGGTACAATTCGATATCAAGCTTATCGATAATCAACCTCTGGA
TTACAAAATTTGTGAAAGATTGACTGGTATTCTTAACTATGTTGCTCCTTTTACGCTATGTGGATACGCT
GCTTTAATGCCTTTGTATCATGCTATTGCTTCCCGTATGGCTTTCATTTTCTCCTCCTTGTATAAATCCT
GGTTGCTGTCTCTTTATGAGGAGTTGTGGCCCGTTGTCAGGCAACGTGGCGTGGTGTGCACTGTGTTTGC
TGACGCAACCCCCACTGGTTGGGGCATTGCCACCACCTGTCAGCTCCTTTCCGGGACTTTCGCTTTCCCC
CTCCCTATTGCCACGGCGGAACTCATCGCCGCCTGCCTTGCCCGCTGCTGGACAGGGGCTCGGCTGTTGG
GCACTGACAATTCCGTGGTGTTGTCGGGGAAATCATCGTCCTTTCCTTGGCTGCTCGCCTGTGTTGCCAC
CTGGATTCTGCGCGGGACGTCCTTCTGCTACGTCCCTTCGGCCCTCAATCCAGCGGACCTTCCTTCCCGC
GGCCTGCTGCCGGCTCTGCGGCCTCTTCCGCGTCTTCGCCTTCGCCCTCAGACGAGTCGGATCTCCCTTT
GGGCCGCCTCCCCGCATCGATACCGTCGACCTCGATCGAGACCTAGAAAAACATGGAGCAATCACAAGTA
GCAATACAGCAGCTACCAATGCTGATTGTGCCTGGCTAGAAGCACAAGAGGAGGAGGAGGTGGGTTTTCC
AGTCACACCTCAGGTACCTTTAAGACCAATGACTTACAAGGCAGCTGTAGATCTTAGCCACTTTTTAAAA
GAAAAGGGGGGACTGGAAGGGCTAATTCACTCCCAACGAAGACAAGATATCCTTGATCTGTGGATCTACC
ACACACAAGGCTACTTCCCTGATTGGCAGAACTACACACCAGGGCCAGGGATCAGATATCCACTGACCTT
TGGATGGTGCTACAAGCTAGTACCAGTTGAGCAAGAGAAGGTAGAAGAAGCCAATGAAGGAGAGAACACC
CGCTTGTTACACCCTGTGAGCCTGCATGGGATGGATGACCCGGAGAGAGAAGTATTAGAGTGGAGGTTTG
ACAGCCGCCTAGCATTTCATCACATGGCCCGAGAGCTGCATCCGGACTGTACTGGGTCTCTCTGGTTAGA
CCAGATCTGAGCCTGGGAGCTCTCTGGCTAACTAGGGAACCCACTGCTTAAGCCTCAATAAAGCTTGCCT
TGAGTGCTTCAAGTAGTGTGTGCCCGTCTGTTGTGTGACTCTGGTAACTAGAGATCCCTCAGACCCTTTT
AGTCAGTGTGGAAAATCTCTAGCAGCATGTGAGCAAAAGGCCAGCAAAAGGCCAGGAACCGTAAAAAGGC
CGCGTTGCTGGCGTTTTTCCATAGGCTCCGCCCCCCTGACGAGCATCACAAAAATCGACGCTCAAGTCAG
AGGTGGCGAAACCCGACAGGACTATAAAGATACCAGGCGTTTCCCCCTGGAAGCTCCCTCGTGCGCTCTC
CTGTTCCGACCCTGCCGCTTACCGGATACCTGTCCGCCTTTCTCCCTTCGGGAAGCGTGGCGCTTTCTCA
TAGCTCACGCTGTAGGTATCTCAGTTCGGTGTAGGTCGTTCGCTCCAAGCTGGGCTGTGTGCACGAACCC
CCCGTTCAGCCCGACCGCTGCGCCTTATCCGGTAACTATCGTCTTGAGTCCAACCCGGTAAGACACGACT
TATCGCCACTGGCAGCAGCCACTGGTAACAGGATTAGCAGAGCGAGGTATGTAGGCGGTGCTACAGAGTT
CTTGAAGTGGTGGCCTAACTACGGCTACACTAGAAGAACAGTATTTGGTATCTGCGCTCTGCTGAAGCCA
GTTACCTTCGGAAAAAGAGTTGGTAGCTCTTGATCCGGCAAACAAACCACCGCTGGTAGCGGTGGTTTTT
TTGTTTGCAAGCAGCAGATTACGCGCAGAAAAAAAGGATCTCAAGAAGATCCTTTGATCTTTTCTACGGG
GTCTGACGCTCAGTGGAACGAAAACTCACGTTAAGGGATTTTGGTCATGAGATTATCAAAAAGGATCTTC
ACCTAGATCCTTTTAAATTAAAAATGAAGTTTTAAATCAATCTAAAGTATATATGAGTAAACTTGGTCTG
ACAGTTACCAATGCTTAATCAGTGAGGCACCTATCTCAGCGATCTGTCTATTTCGTTCATCCATAGTTGC
CTGACTCCCCGTCGTGTAGATAACTACGATACGGGAGGGCTTACCATCTGGCCCCAGTGCTGCAATGATA
CCGCGAGACCCACGCTCACCGGCTCCAGATTTATCAGCAATAAACCAGCCAGCCGGAAGGGCCGAGCGCA
GAAGTGGTCCTGCAACTTTATCCGCCTCCATCCAGTCTATTAATTGTTGCCGGGAAGCTAGAGTAAGTAG
TTCGCCAGTTAATAGTTTGCGCAACGTTGTTGCCATTGCTACAGGCATCGTGGTGTCACGCTCGTCGTTT
GGTATGGCTTCATTCAGCTCCGGTTCCCAACGATCAAGGCGAGTTACATGATCCCCCATGTTGTGCAAAA
AAGCGGTTAGCTCCTTCGGTCCTCCGATCGTTGTCAGAAGTAAGTTGGCCGCAGTGTTATCACTCATGGT
TATGGCAGCACTGCATAATTCTCTTACTGTCATGCCATCCGTAAGATGCTTTTCTGTGACTGGTGAGTAC
TCAACCAAGTCATTCTGAGAATAGTGTATGCGGCGACCGAGTTGCTCTTGCCCGGCGTCAATACGGGATA
ATACCGCGCCACATAGCAGAACTTTAAAAGTGCTCATCATTGGAAAACGTTCTTCGGGGCGAAAACTCTC
AAGGATCTTACCGCTGTTGAGATCCAGTTCGATGTAACCCACTCGTGCACCCAACTGATCTTCAGCATCT
TTTACTTTCACCAGCGTTTCTGGGTGAGCAAAAACAGGAAGGCAAAATGCCGCAAAAAAGGGAATAAGGG
CGACACGGAAATGTTGAATACTCATACTCTTCCTTTTTCAATATTATTGAAGCATTTATCAGGGTTATTG
TCTCATGAGCGGATACATATTTGAATGTATTTAGAAAAATAAACAAATAGGGGTTCCGCGCACATTTCCC
CGAAAAGTGCCACCTGAC
Features (pLannotate 1.2.2; 23 found; start..end, strand, type, name):
     40..92      -  misc_feature   bom (fragment): basis of mobility region from pBR322
    247..626     +  enhancer       CMV enhancer: human cytomegalovirus immediate early enhancer
    627..826     +  promoter       CMV promoter: human cytomegalovirus (CMV) immediate early promoter
    844..1024    +  LTR            5' LTR (truncated): truncated 5' long terminal repeat (LTR) from HIV-1
   1071..1196    +  misc_feature   HIV-1 Ψ: packaging signal of human immunodeficiency virus type 1
   1180..1518    +  CDS            HIV-1 gag (fragment): gag protein from human immunodeficiency virus 1; gag
   1695..1928    +  misc_feature   RRE: The Rev response element (RRE) of HIV-1 allows for Rev-dependent mRNA export from the nucleus to the cytoplasm.
   2305..2405    +  CDS            Rev (fragment): human immunodeficiency virus 1 (HIV-1) Rev protein; rev; enhances nuclear export of unspliced and incompletely spliced viral mRNAs
   2455..2572    +  misc_feature   cPPT/CTS: central polypurine tract and central termination sequence of HIV-1
   2825..2858    +  protein_bind   loxP: Cre-mediated recombination occurs in the 8-bp core sequence (GCATACAT). Cre recombinase
   2972..3043    +  misc_RNA       Sa gRNA scaffold (fragment): guide RNA scaffold for the Staphylococcus aureus CRISPR/Cas9 system
   3168..3471    +  enhancer       CMV enhancer: human cytomegalovirus immediate early enhancer
   3472..3675    +  promoter       CMV promoter: human cytomegalovirus (CMV) immediate early promoter
   3709..4428    +  CDS            EGFP: the original enhanced GFP (Yang et al., 1996) mammalian codon-optimized
   4448..4481    +  protein_bind   loxP: Cre-mediated recombination occurs in the 8-bp core sequence (GCATACAT). Cre recombinase
   4514..4537    +  misc_feature   MCS (fragment): pBluescript multiple cloning site
   4537..5125    +  misc_feature   WPRE: woodchuck hepatitis virus posttranscriptional regulatory element
   5126..5145    +  misc_feature   MCS (fragment): pBluescript multiple cloning site
   5147..5647    +  CDS            nef (fragment): NEF_HV1LA - Experimental evidence at protein level: Swiss-Prot protein existence level 1. Extracellular Nef protein targets CD4(+) T-lymphocytes for apoptosis by interacting with CXCR4 surface receptors. From Human immunodeficiency virus type 1 group M subtype B (isolate Lai) (HIV-1).
   5654..5834    +  LTR            5' LTR (truncated): truncated 5' long terminal repeat (LTR) from HIV-1
   5896..6484    -  rep_origin     ori: high-copy-number ColE1/pMB1/pBR322/pUC origin of replication
   6655..7515    -  CDS            AmpR: β-lactamase; bla; confers resistance to ampicillin, carbenicillin, and related antibiotics
   7516..7620    -  promoter       AmpR promoter: bla
