[The description below was written by a language model from this plasmid's Addgene catalogue record and pLannotate feature annotations shown in this document.]
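Description:
pSLQ2853-3 pHR: U6-Sasgv2CXCR4-1 CMV-EGFP is a 7.6 kb HIV-1-based lentiviral transfer plasmid built on the pHR backbone. It delivers a Staphylococcus aureus Cas9-compatible guide RNA into mammalian cells. It is propagated in E. coli as a high-copy plasmid through a ColE1/pUC-type origin and is selected with ampicillin (β-lactamase under its own promoter). The viral genome is transcribed from a CMV enhancer/promoter fused to a truncated 5' LTR. It carries the Ψ packaging signal with adjoining partial gag sequence, the Rev response element for Rev-dependent nuclear export, the cPPT/CTS element, a WPRE that enhances transcript expression, a nef fragment and a second truncated LTR at the 3' end. Packaging functions are not encoded and would have to be supplied in trans.

The payload has two parts. According to the catalogue entry, a mouse U6 (Pol III) promoter drives an sgRNA that targets human CXCR4, cloned between BstXI and XhoI sites. The spacer is fused to an optimized ("v2") Sa sgRNA scaffold. The automated annotation does not detect the U6 promoter and matches the scaffold only as a fragment, which fits a modified design. Immediately downstream, a second CMV enhancer/promoter drives EGFP, so transfected or transduced cells can be identified or sorted by fluorescence. Two same-orientation loxP sites flank the region containing the sgRNA scaffold and the CMV-EGFP cassette, which would in principle allow Cre-mediated excision, although the record does not describe such a use. No Cas9 is encoded, so the guide must be paired with a separately supplied S. aureus Cas9 or dCas9 effector. The associated work concerns orthogonal and inducible dCas9 regulators for transcriptional modulation.
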