Addgene plasmid #84254: pSLQ2853-3 pHR: U6-Sasgv2CXCR4-1 CMV-EGFP
Purpose: Expresses optimized Sa sgCXCR4-1 gRNA with an EGFP fluorescent marker
Depositing lab: Stanley Qi. Depositing organization: Stanford University. Publication: Complex transcriptional modulation with orthogonal and inducible dCas9 regulators. Gao Y, Xiong X, Wong S, Charles EJ, Lim WA, Qi LS. Nat Methods. 2016 Oct 24. doi: 10.1038/nmeth.4042. PubMed 27776111.
Backbone
  Vector backbone: pHR
  Total vector size (bp): 7648
  Vector type: Mammalian Expression, Lentiviral, CRISPR
Growth in bacteria
  Bacterial resistance: Ampicillin, 100 μg/mL
  Growth temperature: 37°C
  Growth strain: NEB Stable
  Copy number: High Copy
Gene/Insert
  Gene/Insert name: Sa sgCXCR4-1
  gRNA/shRNA sequence: GCAGACGCGAGGAAGGAGGGCGC
  Species: H. sapiens (human), Synthetic; S. aureus
  Promoter: mouse U6
  Cloning method: Restriction Enzyme; 5′ cloning site BstXI (not destroyed); 3′ cloning site XhoI (not destroyed)
  Sequencing primers: 5′ GAGATCCAGTTTGGTTAGTACCGGG; 3′ ATGCATGGCGGTAATACGGTTAT
Resource information
  A portion of this plasmid was derived from a plasmid made by: The original Sa sgRNA scaffold was a gift from Feng Zhang (MIT) and was modified based on a design by Bo Huang (UCSF).
Terms and licenses: Academic/Nonprofit Terms; Industry Terms: Not Available to Industry
Depositor comments: Contains a CMV-EGFP fluorescent marker 3' of the sgRNA.
How to cite: pSLQ2853-3 pHR: U6-Sasgv2CXCR4-1 CMV-EGFP was a gift from Stanley Qi (Addgene plasmid # 84254 ; http://n2t.net/addgene:84254 ; RRID:Addgene_84254)
