>Addgene plasmid #84254 | pSLQ2853-3 pHR: U6-Sasgv2CXCR4-1 CMV-EGFP | addgene partial sequence | sequence record 165850 | FUGW-Fwd 5'-ATTACAGGGACAGCAGAGATCC-3'
GGCCCGCTCTAGAGATCCGACGCGCCATCTCTAGGCCCGCGCCGGCCCCCTCGCACGGACTTGTGGGAGA
AGCTCGGCTACTCCCCTGCCCCGGTTAATTTGCATATAATATTTCCTAGTAACTATAGAGGCTTAATGTG
CGATAAAAGACAGATAATCTGTTCTTTTTAATACTAGCTACATTTTACATGATAGGCTTGGATTTCTATA
ACTTCGTATAGCATACATTATACGAAGTTATAAACAGCACAAAAGGAAACTCACCCTAACTGTAAAGTAA
TTGTGTGTTTTGAGACTATAAGTATCCCTTGGAGAACCACCTTGTTGGCAGACGCGAGGAAGGAGGGCGC
GTTATAGTACTCTGGAAACAGAATCTACTATAACAAGGCAAAATGCCGTGTTTATCTCGTCAACTTGTTG
GCGAGATTTTTTTCTCGAGTACTAGGATCCATTAGGCGGCCGCGTGGATAACCGTATTACCGCCATGCAT
TAGTTATTAATAGTAATCAATTACGGGGTCATTAGTTCATAGCCCATATATGGAGTTCCGCGTTACATAA
CTTACGGTAAATGGCCCGCCTGGCTGACCGCCCAACGACCCCCGCCCATTGACGTCAATAATGACGTATG
TTCCCATAGTAACGCCAATAGGGACTTTCCATTGACGTCAATGGGTGGAGTATTTACGGTAAACTGCCCA
CTTGGCAGTACATCAAGTGTATCATATGCCAAGTACGCCCCCTATTGACGTCAATGACGGTAAATGGCCC
GCCTGGCATTATGCCCAGTACATGACCTTATGGGACTTTCCTACTTGGCAGTACATCTACGTATTAGTCA
TCGCTATTACCATGGTGATGCGGTTTTGGCAGTACATCAATGGGCGTGGATAGCGGTTTGACTCACGGGG
ATTTCCAAGTCTCCACCCCATTGACGTCAATGGGAGTTTGTTTTGGCACCAAAATCAACGGGACTTTCCA
AAATGTCGTAACAACTCCGCCCCATTGAC
