>Addgene plasmid #84254 | pSLQ2853-3 pHR: U6-Sasgv2CXCR4-1 CMV-EGFP | addgene partial sequence | sequence record 165851 | WPRE-R 5'-CATAGCGTAAAAGGAGCAACA-3'
GTCAATCTTTCACAAATTTTGTAATCCAGAGGTTGATTATCGATAAGCTTGATATCGAATTGTACCTAGT
GGAACCGGAACCCTTAAACATGTATAACTTCGTATAATGTATGCTATACGAAGTTATTAGGTCCCTCGAC
GAATTCTTACTTGTACAGCTCGTCCATGCCGAGAGTGATCCCGGCGGCGGTCACGAACTCCAGCAGGACC
ATGTGATCGCGCTTCTCGTTGGGGTCTTTGCTCAGGGCGGACTGGGTGCTCAGGTAGTGGTTGTCGGGCA
GCAGCACGGGGCCGTCGCCGATGGGGGTGTTCTGCTGGTAGTGGTCGGCGAGCTGCACGCTGCCGTCCTC
GATGTTGTGGCGGATCTTGAAGTTCGCCTTGATGCCGTTCTTCTGCTTGTCGGCCATGATATAGACGTTG
TGGCTGTTGTAGTTGTACTCCAGCTTGTGCCCCAGGATGTTGCCGTCCTCCTTGAAGTCGATGCCCTTCA
GCTCGATGCGGTTCACCAGGGTGTCGCCCTCGAACTTCACCTCGGCGCGGGTCTTGTAGTTGCCGTCGTC
CTTGAAGAAGATGGTGCGCTCCTGGACGTAGCCTTCGGGCATGGCGGACTTGAAGAAGTCGTGCTGCTTC
ATGTGGTCGGGGTAGCGGCTGAAGCACTGCACGCCGTAGGTCAGGGTGGTCACGAGGGTGGGCCAGGGCA
CGGGCAGCTTGCCGGTGGTGCAGATGAACTTCAGGGTCAGCTTGCCGTAGGTGGCATCGCCCTCGCCCTC
GCCAGACACGCTGAACTTGTGGCCGTTTACGTCGCCGTCCAGCTCGACCAGGATGGGCACCACCCCGGTG
AACAGCTCCTCGCCCTTGCTCACCATGGTGGGCTAGCGGATCTGACGGTTCACTAAACCAGCTCTGCTTA
TATAGACCTCCCACCGTACACGCCTACCGCCCATTTGCGTCAATGGGGCGGAGTTGTTACGACATTTTGG
AAAGTCCCGTTGATTTTGGTGCCAAAACAAACTC
